Addgene plasmid #222027: pGGPK-AG2
Purpose: (Empty Backbone) Empty Kanamycin resistant GreenGate destination vector based on pGGP-AG.
Depositing lab: Wayne Parrott. Depositing organization: University of Georgia. Publication: MultiGreen: A multiplexing architecture for GreenGate cloning. Pennetti VJ, LaFayette PR, Parrott WA. PLoS One. 2024 Sep 18;19(9):e0306008. doi: 10.1371/journal.pone.0306008. eCollection 2024. PubMed 39292669.
Backbone
  Vector backbone: pGGP-AG
  Vector type: Synthetic Biology ; GreenGate compatible cloning vector
Growth in bacteria
  Bacterial resistance: Chloramphenicol and Kanamycin, 25 & 50 μg/mL
  Growth temperature: 37°C
  Growth strain: ccdB Survival
  Copy number: High Copy
Gene/Insert
  Gene/Insert name: None
Terms and licenses: Academic/Nonprofit Terms; Industry Terms
How to cite: pGGPK-AG2 was a gift from Wayne Parrott (Addgene plasmid # 222027 ; http://n2t.net/addgene:222027 ; RRID:Addgene_222027)
