[The description below was written by a language model from this plasmid's Addgene catalogue record and pLannotate feature annotations shown in this document.]
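Description:
pGGPK-AG2 is an empty GreenGate destination vector, a binary T-DNA plasmid derived from pGGP-AG and re-marked for kanamycin selection as part of the MultiGreen multiplexing extension of GreenGate cloning. It carries no insert. The annotated backbone has two replication systems: a high-copy ColE1/pMB1-type origin (with the pBR322 bom region and a small rop remnant) for propagation in E. coli, and the pVS1 oriV with its RepA replication and StaA stability genes, which typically support maintenance in Agrobacterium. Backbone selection is by a KanR (aph(3')-Ia) gene. A truncated SmR (aadA) fragment lies immediately downstream of it, which suggests, though the record does not say so, that the kanamycin marker replaced a spectinomycin marker in the parent vector.

Between the nopaline-type left and right T-DNA border repeats sits a counter-selectable dropout cassette: the ccdB toxin gene, a ccdA fragment, and a chloramphenicol acetyltransferase gene with its cat promoter remnant and a lac UV5 promoter, next to a fragment of the pUC multiple cloning site. Because ccdB is lethal to ordinary E. coli, the empty vector is kept in a ccdB-tolerant strain under chloramphenicol plus kanamycin. In a GreenGate (Golden Gate-type) assembly, the incoming modules replace this cassette, so correct assemblies survive in standard strains on kanamycin alone while unmodified vector is eliminated. The feature table does not annotate the type IIS sites or overhangs, although the "AG" in the name presumably refers to the GreenGate A and G overhangs that flank a full module set. No plant selectable marker or plant promoter is annotated within the T-DNA, so these would have to come from the assembled modules. The finished constructs would be suited to Agrobacterium-mediated plant transformation.
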