Features (pLannotate 1.2.2; 17 found; start..end, strand, type, name):
    733..873     -  misc_feature   bom: basis of mobility region from pBR322
    975..1014    -  CDS            rop (fragment): Rop protein, which maintains plasmids at low copy number; rop
   1217..1411    -  rep_origin     pVS1 oriV: origin of replication for the Pseudomonas plasmid pVS1 (Heeb et al., 2000)
   1477..2550    -  CDS            pVS1 RepA: replication protein from the Pseudomonas plasmid pVS1 (Heeb et al., 2000)
   2979..3608    -  CDS            pVS1 StaA: stability protein from the Pseudomonas plasmid pVS1 (Heeb et al., 2000)
   4168..4569    -  CDS            Y4CG_SINFN (fragment): Protein inferred from homology: Swiss-Prot protein existence level 3. From Sinorhizobium fredii (strain NBRC 101917 / NGR234).
   4939..4963    -  misc_feature   RB T-DNA repeat: right border repeat from nopaline C58 T-DNA
   5046..5348    -  CDS            ccdB: CCDB_ECOLI - Also known as G, letB, letD. Experimental evidence at protein level: Swiss-Prot protein existence level 1. Toxic component of a type II toxin-antitoxin (TA) system, functioning in plasmid maintainence. Responsible for the post- segregational killing (PSK) of plasmid-free cells, also referred to as a plasmid addiction system. Half-life of over 2 hours. Cell killing by CcdB is accompanied by filamentation, defects in chromosome and plasmid segregation, defects in cell division, formation of anucleate cells, decreased DNA synthesis and plasmid loss. Interferes with the activity of DN
   5353..5511    -  CDS            ccdA (fragment): CCDA_ECO57 - Also known as H, letA. Experimental evidence at protein level: Swiss-Prot protein existence level 1. Antitoxin component of a type II toxin-antitoxin (TA) system which inhibits the post-segregational killing (PSK) of plasmid-free cells, also referred to as a plasmid addiction system. Binds to and blocks the activity of CcdB; will also remove bound CcdB protein from the CcdB-GyrA complex by forming a CcdA-CcdB complex, a process termed rejuvenation. Functions as a transcriptional corepressor for the ccdAB operon, repression also requires CcdB (By similarity). From Escherichia coli
   5690..6349    -  CDS            CmR: chloramphenicol acetyltransferase; cat; confers resistance to chloramphenicol
   6350..6379    -  promoter       cat promoter (fragment): promoter of the E. coli cat gene encoding chloramphenicol acetyltransferase
   6403..6433    -  promoter       lac UV5 promoter: E. coli lac promoter with an "up" mutation
   6492..6514    -  misc_feature   MCS (fragment): pUC18/19 multiple cloning site
   6590..6614    -  misc_feature   LB T-DNA repeat: left border repeat from nopaline C58 T-DNA
   6907..7722    +  CDS            KanR: aminoglycoside phosphotransferase; aph(3')-Ia; confers resistance to kanamycin in bacteria or G418 (Geneticin®) in eukaryotes
   7723..8072    +  CDS            SmR (fragment): aminoglycoside adenylyltransferase (Murphy, 1985); aadA; confers resistance to spectinomycin and streptomycin
   8318..547     +  rep_origin     ori (across the origin): high-copy-number ColE1/pMB1/pBR322/pUC origin of replication
>Addgene plasmid #222027 | pGGPK-AG2 | addgene full sequence | sequence record 440973 | Addgene NGS Result
AAAAAAACCACCGCTACCAGCGGTGGTTTGTTTGCCGGATCAAGAGCTACCAACTCTTTTTCCGAAGGTA
ACTGGCTTCAGCAGAGCGCAGATACCAAATACTGTCCTTCTAGTGTAGCCGTAGTTAGGCCACCACTTCA
AGAACTCTGTAGCACCGCCTACATACCTCGCTCTGCTAATCCTGTTACCAGTGGCTGCTGCCAGTGGCGA
TAAGTCGTGTCTTACCGGGTTGGACTCAAGACGATAGTTACCGGATAAGGCGCAGCGGTCGGGCTGAACG
GGGGGTTCGTGCACACAGCCCAGCTTGGAGCGAACGACCTACACCGAACTGAGATACCTACAGCGTGAGC
TATGAGAAAGCGCCACGCTTCCCGAAGGGAGAAAGGCGGACAGGTATCCGGTAAGCGGCAGGGTCGGAAC
AGGAGAGCGCACGAGGGAGCTTCCAGGGGGAAACGCCTGGTATCTTTATAGTCCTGTCGGGTTTCGCCAC
CTCTGACTTGAGCGTCGATTTTTGTGATGCTCGTCAGGGGGGCGGAGCCTATGGAAAAACGCCAGCAACG
CGGCCTTTTTACGGTTCCTGGCCTTTTGCTGGCCTTTTGCTCACATGTTCTTTCCTGCGTTATCCCCTGA
TTCTGTGGATAACCGTATTACCGCCTTTGAGTGAGCTGATACCGCTCGCCGCAGCCGAACGACCGAGCGC
AGCGAGTCAGTGAGCGAGGAAGCGGAAGAGCGCCTGATGCGGTATTTTCTCCTTACGCATCTGTGCGGTA
TTTCACACCGCATATGGTGCACTCTCAGTACAATCTGCTCTGATGCCGCATAGTTAAGCCAGTATACACT
CCGCTATCGCTACGTGACTGGGTCATGGCTGCGCCCCGACACCCGCCAACACCCGCTGACGCGCCCTGAC
GGGCTTGTCTGCTCCCGGCATCCGCTTACAGACAAGCTGTGACCGTCTCCGGGAGCTGCATGTGTCAGAG
GTTTTCACCGTCATCACCGAAACGCGCGAGGCAGGGTGCCTTGATGTGGGCGCCGGCGGTCGAGTGGCGA
CGGCGCGGCTTGTCCGCGCCCTGGTAGATTGCCTGGCCGTAGGCCAGCCATTTTTGAGCGGCCAGCGGCC
GCGATAGGCCGACGCGAAGCGGCGGGGCGTAGGGAGCGCAGCGACCGAAGGGTAGGCGCTTTTTGCAGCT
CTTCGGCTGTGCGCTGGCCAGACAGTTATGCACAGGCCAGGCGGGTTTTAAGAGTTTTAATAAGTTTTAA
AGAGTTTTAGGCGGAAAAATCGCCTTTTTTCTCTTTTATATCAGTCACTTACATGTGTGACCGGTTCCCA
ATGTACGGCTTTGGGTTCCCAATGTACGGGTTCCGGTTCCCAATGTACGGCTTTGGGTTCCCAATGTACG
TGCTATCCACAGGAAAGAGAGCTTTTCGACCTTTTTCCCCTGCTAGGGCAATTTGCCCTAGCATCTGCTC
CGTACATTAGGAACCGGCGGATGCTTCGCCCTCGATCAGGTTGCGGTAGCGCATGACTAGGATCGGGCCA
GCCTGCCCCGCCTCCTCCTTCAAATCGTACTCCGGCAGGTCATTTGACCCGATCAGCTTGCGCACGGTGA
AACAGAACTTCTTGAACTCTCCGGCGCTGCCACTGCGTTCGTAGATCGTCTTGAACAACCATCTGGCTTC
TGCCTTGCCTGCGGCGCGGCGTGCCAGGCGGTAGAGAAAACGGCCGATGCCGGGATCGATCAAAAAGTAA
TCGGGGTGAACCGTCAGCACGTCCGGGTTCTTGCCTTCTGTGATCTCGCGGTACATCCAATCAGCTAGCT
CGATCTCGATGTACTCCGGCCGCCCGGTTTCGCTCTTTACGATCTTGTAGCGGCTAATCAAGGCTTCACC
CTCGGATACCGTCACCAGGCGGCCGTTCTTGGCCTTCTTCGTACGCTGCATGGCAACGTGCGTGGTGTTT
AACCGAATGCAGGTTTCTACCAGGTCGTCTTTCTGCTTTCCGCCATCGGCTCGCCGGCAGAACTTGAGTA
CGTCCGCAACGTGTGGACGGAACACGCGGCCGGGCTTGTCTCCCTTCCCTTCCCGGTATCGGTTCATGGA
TTCGGTTAGATGGGAAACCGCCATCAGTACCAGGTCGTAATCCCACACACTGGCCATGCCGGCCGGCCCT
GCGGAAACCTCTACGTGCCCGTCTGGAAGCTCGTAGCGGATCACCTCGCCAGCTCGTCGGTCACGCTTCG
ACAGACGGAAAACGGCCACGTCCATGATGCTGCGACTATCGCGGGTGCCCACGTCATAGAGCATCGGAAC
GAAAAAATCTGGTTGCTCGTCGCCCTTGGGCGGCTTCCTAATCGACGGCGCACCGGCTGCCGGCGGTTGC
CGGGATTCTTTGCGGATTCGATCAGCGGCCGCTTGCCACGATTCACCGGGGCGTGCTTCTGCCTCGATGC
GTTGCCGCTGGGCGGCCTGCGCGGCCTTCAACTTCTCCACCAGGTCATCACCCAGCGCCGCGCCGATTTG
TACCGGGCCGGATGGTTTGCGACCGCTCACGCCGATTCCTCGGGCTTGGGGGTTCCAGTGCCATTGCAGG
GCCGGCAGACAACCCAGCCGCTTACGCCTGGCCAACCGCCCGTTCCTCCACACATGGGGCATTCCACGGC
GTCGGTGCCTGGTTGTTCTTGATTTTCCATGCCGCCTCCTTTAGCCGCTAAAATTCATCTACTCATTTAT
TCATTTGCTCATTTACTCTGGTAGCTGCGCGATGTATTCAGATAGCAGCTCGGTAATGGTCTTGCCTTGG
CGTACCGCGTACATCTTCAGCTTGGTGTGATCCTCCGCCGGCAACTGAAAGTTGACCCGCTTCATGGCTG
GCGTGTCTGCCAGGCTGGCCAACGTTGCAGCCTTGCTGCTGCGTGCGCTCGGACGGCCGGCACTTAGCGT
GTTTGTGCTTTTGCTCATTTTCTCTTTACCTCATTAACTCAAATGAGTTTTGATTTAATTTCAGCGGCCA
GCGCCTGGACCTCGCGGGCAGCGTCGCCCTCGGGTTCTGATTCAAGAACGGTTGTGCCGGCGGCGGCAGT
GCCTGGGTAGCTCACGCGCTGCGTGATACGGGACTCAAGAATGGGCAGCTCGTACCCGGCCAGCGCCTCG
GCAACCTCACCGCCGATGCGCGTGCCTTTGATCGCCCGCGACACGACAAAGGCCGCTTGTAGCCTTCCAT
CCGTGACCTCAATGCGCTGCTTAACCAGCTCCACCAGGTCGGCGGTGGCCCATATGTCGTAAGGGCTTGG
CTGCACCGGAATCAGCACGAAGTCGGCTGCCTTGATCGCGGACACAGCCAAGTCCGCCGCCTGGGGCGCT
CCGTCGATCACTACGAAGTCGCGCCGGCCGATGGCCTTCACGTCGCGGTCAATCGTCGGGCGGTCGATGC
CGACAACGGTTAGCGGTTGATCTTCCCGCACGGCCGCCCAATCGCGGGCACTGCCCTGGGGATCGGAATC
GACTAACAGAACATCGGCCCCGGCGAGTTGCAGGGCGCGGGCTAGATGGGTTGCGATGGTCGTCTTGCCT
GACCCGCCTTTCTGGTTAAGTACAGCGATAACCTTCATGCGTTCCCCTTGCGTATTTGTTTATTTACTCA
TCGCATCATATACGCAGCGACCGCATGACGCAAGCTGTTTTACTCAAATACACATCACCTTTTTAGACGG
CGGCGCTCGGTTTCTTCAGCGGCCAAGCTGGCCGGCCAGGCCGCCAGCTTGGCATCAGACAAACCGGCCA
GGATTTCATGCAGCCGCACGGTTGAGACGTGCGCGGGCGGCTCGAACACGTACCCGGCCGCGATCATCTC
CGCCTCGATCTCTTCGGTAATGAAAAACGGTTCGTCCTGGCCGTCCTGGTGCGGTTTCATGCTTGTTCCT
CTTGGCGTTCATTCTCGGCGGCCGCCAGGGCGTCGGCCTCGGTCAATGCGTCCTCACGGAAGGCACCGCG
CCGCCTGGCCTCGGTGGGCGTCACTTCCTCGCTGCGCTCAAGTGCGCGGTACAGGGTCGAGCGATGCACG
CCAAGCAGTGCAGCCGCCTCTTTCACGGTGCGGCCTTCCTGGTCGATCAGCTCGCGGGCGTGCGCGATCT
GTGCCGGGGTGAGGGTAGGGCGGGGGCCAAACTTCACGCCTCGGGCCTTGGCGGCCTCGCGCCCGCTCCG
GGTGCGGTCGATGATTAGGGAACGCTCGAACTCGGCAATGCCGGCGAACACGGTCAACACCATGCGGCCG
GCCGGCGTGGTGGTGTCGGCCCACGGCTCTGCCAGGCTACGCAGGCCCGCGCCGGCCTCCTGGATGCGCT
CGGCAATGTCCAGTAGGTCGCGGGTGCTGCGGGCCAGGCGGTCTAGCCTGGTCACTGTCACAACGTCGCC
AGGGCGTAGGTGGTCAAGCATCCTGGCCAGCTCCGGGCGGTCGCGCCTGGTGCCGGTGATCTTCTCGGAA
AACAGCTTGGTGCAGCCGGCCGCGTGCAGTTCGGCCCGTTGGTTGGTCAAGTCCTGGTCGTCGGTGCTGA
CGCGGGCATAGCCCAGCAGGCCAGCGGCGGCGCTCTTGTTCATGGCGTAATGTCTCCGGTTCTAGTCGCA
AGTATTCTACTTTATGCGACTAAAACACGCGACAAGAAAACGCCAGGAAAAGGGCAGGGCGGCAGCCTGT
CGCGTAACTTAGGACTTGTGCGACATGTCGTTTTCAGAAGAGGGCTGCACTGAACGTCAGAAGCCGACTG
CACTATAGCAGCGGAGGGGTTGGATCAAAGTACTTTAAAGTACTTTAAAGTACTTTAAAGTACTTTGATC
CCGAGGGGAACCCTGTGGTTGGCATGCACATACAAATGGACGAACGGATAAACCTTTTCACGCCCTTTTA
AATATCCGATTATTCTAATAAACGCTCTTTTCTCTTAGGTTTACCCGCCAATATATCCTGTCAAACACTG
ATAGTTTAAACTGAAGGCGGGAAACGACAATCTGATCCAAGCTCAAGCTAAGCTTACCTTGAGACCGTCG
ACTTATATTCCCCAGAACATCAGGTTAATGGCGTTTTTGATGTCATTTTCGCGGTGGCTGAGATCAGCCA
CTTCTTCCCCGATAACGGAAACCGGCACACTGGCCATATCGGTGGTCATCATGCGCCAGCTTTCATCCCC
GATATGCACCACCGGGTAAAGTTCACGGGAGACTTTATCTGACAGCAGACGTGCACTGGCCAGGGGGATC
ACCATCCGTCGCCCGGGCGTGTCAATAATATCACTCTGTACATCCACAAACAGACGATAACGGCTCTCTC
TTTTATAGGTGTAAACCTTAAACTGCATTTCACCAGCCCCTGTTCTCGTCAGCAAAAGAGCCGTTCATTT
CAATAAACCGGGCGACCTCAGCCATCCCTTCCTGATTTTCCGCTTTCCAGCGTTCGGCACGCAGACGACG
GGCTTCATTCTGCATGGTTGTGCTTACCAGACCGGAGATATTGACATCATATATGCCTTGAGCAACTGAT
AGCTGTCGCTGTCAACTGTCACTGTAATACGCTGCTTCATAGCATACCTCTTTTTGACATACTTCGGGTA
TACATATCAGTATATATTCTTATACCGCAAAAATCAGCGCGCAAATACGCATACTGTTATCTGGCTTTTA
GTAAGCCGGATCCACGCGTTTACGCCCCGCCCTGCCACTCATCGCAGTACTGTTGTAATTCATTAAGCAT
TCTGCCGACATGGAAGCCATCACAAACGGCATGATGAACCTGAATCGCCAGCGGCATCAGCACCTTGTCG
CCTTGCGTATAATATTTGCCCATGGTGAAAACGGGGGCGAAGAAGTTGTCCATATTGGCCACGTTTAAAT
CAAAACTGGTGAAACTCACCCAGGGATTGGCTGAGACGAAAAACATATTCTCAATAAACCCTTTAGGGAA
ATAGGCCAGGTTTTCACCGTAACACGCCACATCTTGCGAATATATGTGTAGAAACTGCCGGAAATCGTCG
TGGTATTCACTCCAGAGCGATGAAAACGTTTCAGTTTGCTCATGGAAAACGGTGTAACAAGGGTGAACAC
TATCCCATATCACCAGCTCACCGTCTTTCATTGCCATACGGAATTCCGGATGAGCATTCATCAGGCGGGC
AAGAATGTGAATAAAGGCCGGATAAAACTTGTGCTTATTTTTCTTTACGGTCTTTAAAAAGGCCGTAATA
TCCAGCTGAACGGTCTGGTTATAGGTACATTGAGCAACTGACTGAAATGCCTCAAAATGTTCTTTACGAT
GCCATTGGGATATATCAACGGTGGTATATCCAGTGATTTTTTTCTCCATTTTAGCTTCCTTAGCTCCTGA
AAATCTCGACGGATCCTAACTCAAAATCCACACATTATACGAGCCGGAAGCATAAAGTGTAAAGCCTGGG
GTGCCTAATGCGGCCGCGGTCTCAGTATCTGCAGGCATGCGACGTCGGGCCCTCTAGAGGATCCCCGGGT
ACCGCGAATTCAATTCGGCGTTAATTCAGTACATTAAAAACGTCCGCAATGTGTTATTAAGTTGTCTAAG
CGTCAATTTGTTTACACCACAATATATCCTGCCACCAGCCAGCCAACAGCTCCCCGACCGGCAGCTCGGC
ACAAAATCACCACTCGATACAGGCAGCCCATCAGTCCGGGACGGCGTCAGCGGGAGAGCCGTTGTAAGGC
GGCAGACTTTGCTCATGTTACCGATGCTATTCGGAAGAACGGCAACTAAGCTGCCGGGTTTGAAACACGG
ATGATCTCGCGGAGGGTAGCATGTTGATTGTAACGATGACAGAGCGTTGCTGCCTGTGATCCAGATCATG
AACAATAAAACTGTCTGCTTACATAAACAGTAATACAAGGGGTGTTATGAGCCATATTCAACGGGAAACG
TCTTGCTCTAGGCCGCGATTAAATTCCAACATGGATGCTGATTTATATGGGTATAAATGGGCTCGCGATA
ATGTCGGGCAATCAGGTGCGACAATCTATCGATTGTATGGGAAGCCCGATGCGCCAGAGTTGTTTCTGAA
ACATGGCAAAGGTAGCGTTGCCAATGATGTTACAGATGAGATGGTCAGACTAAACTGGCTGACGGAATTT
ATGCCTCTTCCGACCATCAAGCATTTTATCCGTACTCCTGATGATGCATGGTTACTCACCACTGCGATCC
CCGGGAAAACAGCATTCCAGGTATTAGAAGAATATCCTGATTCAGGTGAAAATATTGTTGATGCGCTGGC
AGTGTTCCTGCGCCGGTTGCATTCGATTCCTGTTTGTAATTGTCCTTTTAACAGCGATCGCGTATTTCGT
CTCGCTCAGGCGCAATCACGAATGAATAACGGTTTGGTTGATGCGAGTGATTTTGATGACGAGCGTAATG
GCTGGCCTGTTGAACAAGTCTGGAAAGAAATGCATAAACTTTTGCCATTCTCACCGGATTCAGTCGTCAC
TCATGGTGATTTCTCACTTGATAACCTTATTTTTGACGAGGGGAAATTAATAGGTTGTATTGATGTTGGA
CGAGTCGGAATCGCAGACCGATACCAGGATCTTGCCATCCTATGGAACTGCCTCGGTGAGTTTTCTCCTT
CATTACAGAAACGGCTTTTTCAAAAATATGGTATTGATAATCCTGATATGAATAAATTGCAGTTTCATTT
GATGCTCGATGAGTTTTTCTAACAGCGGCGGAGGAACTCTTTGATCCGGTTCCTGAACAGGATCTATTTG
AGGCGCTAAATGAAACCTTAACGCTATGGAACTCGCCGCCCGACTGGGCTGGCGATGAGCGAAATGTAGT
GCTTACGTTGTCCCGCATTTGGTACAGCGCAGTAACCGGCAAAATCGCGCCGAAGGATGTCGCTGCCGAC
TGGGCAATGGAGCGCCTGCCGGCCCAGTATCAGCCCGTCATACTTGAAGCTAGACAGGCTTATCTTGGAC
AAGAAGAAGATCGCTTGGCCTCGCGCGCAGATCAGTTGGAAGAATTTGTCCACTACGTGAAAGGCGAGAT
CACCAAGGTAGTCGGCAAATAATGTCTAGCTAGAAATTCGTTCAAGCCGACGCCGCTTCGCGGCGCGGCT
TAACTCAAGCGTTAGATGCACTAAGCACATAATTGCTCACAGCCAAACTATCAGGTCAAGTCTGCTTTTA
TTATTTTTAAGCGTGCATAATAAGCCCTACACAAATTGGGAGATATATCATGCATGACCAAAATCCCTTA
ACGTGAGTTTTCGTTCCACTGAGCGTCAGACCCCGTAGAAAAGATCAAAGGATCTTCTTGAGATCCTTTT
TTTCTGCGCGTAATCTGCTGCTTGCAAAC
